Addgene plasmid #204271: pQE60 R196A wgMDH
Purpose: Bacterial expression of R196A wgMDH with IPTG induction - Active site mutant
Depositing lab: Malate dehydrogenase CUREs Community (MCC). Depositing organization: University of San Diego. Publication: Organelle and translocatable forms of glyoxysomal malate dehydrogenase. The effect of the N-terminal presequence. Cox B, Chit MM, Weaver T, Gietl C, Bailey J, Bell E, Banaszak L. FEBS J. 2005 Feb;272(3):643-54. doi: 10.1111/j.1742-4658.2004.04475.x. PubMed 15670147.
Backbone
  Vector backbone: pQE60
  Backbone manufacturer: Qiagen
  Backbone size w/o insert (bp): 3391
  Vector type: Bacterial Expression
Growth in bacteria
  Bacterial resistance: Ampicillin, 100 μg/mL
  Growth temperature: 37°C
  Growth strain: DH5alpha
  Copy number: Low Copy
Gene/Insert
  Gene/Insert name: MDHG_CITLA (alt name: watermelon glyoxysomal malate dehydrogenase)
  Species: Citrullus lanatus subsp. Vulgaris
  Insert size (bp): 987
  Mutation: R196A
  Tag / fusion protein: 6X His (C terminal on insert)
  Cloning method: Restriction Enzyme; 5′ cloning site NcoI (destroyed during cloning); 3′ cloning site BglII (not destroyed)
  Sequencing primers: 5′ CCCGAAAAGTGCCACCTG; 3′ CCAGTAATGACCTCAGAAC
Resource information
  A portion of this plasmid was derived from a plasmid made by: Received from Leonard J. Banaszak; Original construct from Christine Gietl
Terms and licenses: Academic/Nonprofit Terms; Industry Terms: Not Available to Industry
Depositor comments: For more information, please see the MDH CUREs Community website: https://www.mdhcures.org/
How to cite: pQE60 R196A wgMDH was a gift from Malate dehydrogenase CUREs Community (MCC) (Addgene plasmid # 204271 ; http://n2t.net/addgene:204271 ; RRID:Addgene_204271)
