[The description below was written by a language model from this plasmid's Addgene catalogue record and pLannotate feature annotations shown in this document.]
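Description:
pQE60 R196A wgMDH is a bacterial expression plasmid built on the Qiagen pQE60 backbone for IPTG-inducible production of a mutant watermelon (Citrullus lanatus) glyoxysomal malate dehydrogenase in E. coli. It replicates from a ColE1/pMB1-type origin and is selected with ampicillin through a β-lactamase gene driven by its own promoter. The catalogue lists it as low copy. The annotation also picks up a pBR322 bom region, a short rop fragment, and a partial chloramphenicol acetyltransferase cassette with a fragmentary cat promoter. These are backbone remnants, and chloramphenicol is not listed as a selection.

The MDHG_CITLA coding sequence, listed as a 987 bp insert, was cloned between the NcoI site (destroyed in cloning) and the BglII site. It reads in frame into a C-terminal 6xHis tag that allows affinity purification on immobilised metal resin. A lac operator lies just upstream of the coding region, so transcription is held off by lac repressor and released by IPTG. The promoter itself is not annotated in the feature table or named in the record. The lambda t0 terminator follows the tagged open reading frame, and an rrnB T1 terminator lies further downstream.

The insert carries the R196A substitution, which the depositor describes as an active-site mutant. The plasmid is therefore suited to expressing and purifying the variant enzyme for comparison with wild-type enzyme in kinetic or structure–function studies. It was deposited by a community running course-based undergraduate research experiences on malate dehydrogenase, and part of the construct derives from earlier plasmids made in other laboratories.
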