Features (pLannotate 1.2.2; 12 found; start..end, strand, type, name):
     30..46      +  protein_bind   lac operator: The lac repressor binds to the lac operator to inhibit transcription in E. coli. This inhibition can be relieved by adding lactose or isopropyl-β-D-thiogalactopyranoside (IPTG). lac repressor encoded by lacI
     86..1042    +  CDS            MDHG_CITLA (fragment): Experimental evidence at protein level: Swiss-Prot protein existence level 1. From Citrullus lanatus (Watermelon) (Citrullus vulgaris).
   1049..1066    +  CDS            7xHis (fragment): 6xHis affinity tag
   1089..1183    +  terminator     lambda t0 terminator: transcription terminator from phage lambda
   1198..1226    +  promoter       cat promoter (fragment): promoter of the E. coli cat gene encoding chloramphenicol acetyltransferase
   1227..1890    +  CDS            CmR (fragment): chloramphenicol acetyltransferase; cat; confers resistance to chloramphenicol
   1955..2041    +  terminator     rrnB T1 terminator: Escherichia coli rrnB; transcription terminator T1 from the E. coli rrnB gene
   2053..2094    +  CDS            rop (fragment): Rop protein, which maintains plasmids at low copy number; rop
   2196..2336    +  misc_feature   bom: basis of mobility region from pBR322
   2522..3110    -  rep_origin     ori: high-copy-number ColE1/pMB1/pBR322/pUC origin of replication
   3281..4141    -  CDS            AmpR: β-lactamase; bla; confers resistance to ampicillin, carbenicillin, and related antibiotics
   4142..4246    -  promoter       AmpR promoter: bla
>Addgene plasmid #204271 | pQE60 R196A wgMDH | addgene full sequence | sequence record 411049 | Addgene NGS Result
CTCGAGAAATCATAAAAAATTTATTTGCTTTGTGAGCGGATAACAATTTCACACAGAATTCATTAAAGAG
GAGAAATTAACTATGGCTAAAGGCGGAGCTCCCGGGTTCAAAGTCGCAATACTTGGCGCTGCCGGTGGCA
TTGGCCAGCCCCTTGCGATGTTGATGAAGATGAATCCTCTGGTTTCTGTTCTACATCTATATGATGTAGT
CAATGCCCCTGGTGTCACCGCTGATATTAGCCACATGGACACGGGTGCTGTGGTGCGTGGATTCTTGGGG
CAGCAGCAGCTGGAGGCTGCGCTTACTGGCATGGATCTTATTATAGTCCCTGCAGGTGTTCCTCGAAAAC
CAGGAATGACGAGGGATGATCTGTTCAAAATAAACGCAGGAATTGTCAAGACTCTGTGTGAAGGGATTGC
AAAGTGTTGTCCAAGAGCCATTGTCAACCTGATCAGTAATCCTGTGAACTCCACCGTGCCCATCGCAGCT
GAAGTTTTCAAGAAGGCTGGAACTTATGATCCAAAGCGACTTCTGGGAGTTACAATGCTCGACGTAGTCG
CAGCCAATACCTTTGTGGCAGAAGTATTGGGTCTTGATCCTCGGGATGTTGATGTTCCAGTTGTTGGCGG
TCATGCTGGTGTAACCATTTTGCCCCTTCTATCTCAGGTGAAGCCTCCAAGTTCTTTCACACAAGAAGAG
ATTAGTTACCTGACTGATAGGATTCAAAATGGTGGAACAGAAGTTGTCGAGGCCAAAGCAGGAGCTGGTT
CAGCAACTCTCTCAATGGCTTATGCTGCCGTTAAGTTTGCAGATGCATGCCTCAGGGGCTTAAGAGGAGA
TGCTGGTGTCATTGAATGCGCGTTTGTGTCTTCTCAGGTGACTGAACTTCCATTCTTTGCATCAAAAGTA
CGACTTGGTCGCAATGGTATCGAAGAAGTATACTCCCTTGGCCCGCTAAATGAGTATGAGAGGATTGGAT
TGGAGAAAGCGAAGAAAGAGTTGGCAGGAAGCATTGAGAAGGGAGTTTCCTTCATCAGAAGCAGATCTCA
TCACCATCACCATCACTAAGCTTAATTAGCTGAGCTTGGACTCCTGTTGATAGATCCAGTAATGACCTCA
GAACTCCATCTGGATTTGTTCAGAACGCTCGGTTGCCGCCGGGCGTTTTTTATTGGTGAGAATCCAAGCT
AGCTTGGCGAGATTTTCAGGAGCTAAGGAAGCTAAAATGGAGAAAAAAATCACTGGATATACCACCGTTG
ATATATCCCAATGGCATCGTAAAGAACATTTTGAGGCATTTCAGTCAGTTGCTCAATGTACCTATAACCA
GACCGTTCAGCTGGATATTACGGCCTTTTTAAAGACCGTAAAGAAAAATAAGCACAAGTTTTATCCGGCC
TTTATTCACATTCTTGCCCGCCTGATGAATGCTCATCCGGAATTTCGTATGGCAATGAAAGACGGTGAGC
TGGTGATATGGGATAGTGTTCACCCTTGTTACACCGTTTTCCATGAGCAAACTGAAACGTTTTCATCGCT
CTGGAGTGAATACCACGACGATTTCCGGCAGTTTCTACACATATATTCGCAAGATGTGGCGTGTTACGGT
GAAAACCTGGCCTATTTCCCTAAAGGGTTTATTGAGAATATGTTTTTCGTCTCAGCCAATCCCTGGGTGA
GTTTCACCAGTTTTGATTTAAACGTGGCCAATATGGACAACTTCTTCGCCCCCGTTTTCACCATGCATGG
GCAAATATTATACGCAAGGCGACAAGGTGCTGATGCCGCTGGCGATTCAGGTTCATCATGCCGTTTGTGA
TGGCTTCCATGTCGGCAGAATGCTTAATGAATTACAACAGTACTGCGATGAGTGGCAGGGCGGGGCGTAA
TTTTTTTAAGGCAGTTATTGGTGCCCTTAAACGCCTGGGGTAATGACTCTCTAGCTTGAGGCATCAAATA
AAACGAAAGGCTCAGTCGAAAGACTGGGCCTTTCGTTTTATCTGTTGTTTGTCGGTGAACGCTCTCCTGA
GTAGGACAAATCCGCCCTCTAGAGCTGCCTCGCGCGTTTCGGTGATGACGGTGAAAACCTCTGACACATG
CAGCTCCCGGAGACGGTCACAGCTTGTCTGTAAGCGGATGCCGGGAGCAGACAAGCCCGTCAGGGCGCGT
CAGCGGGTGTTGGCGGGTGTCGGGGCGCAGCCATGACCCAGTCACGTAGCGATAGCGGAGTGTATACTGG
CTTAACTATGCGGCATCAGAGCAGATTGTACTGAGAGTGCACCATATGCGGTGTGAAATACCGCACAGAT
GCGTAAGGAGAAAATACCGCATCAGGCGCTCTTCCGCTTCCTCGCTCACTGACTCGCTGCGCTCGGTCGT
TCGGCTGCGGCGAGCGGTATCAGCTCACTCAAAGGCGGTAATACGGTTATCCACAGAATCAGGGGATAAC
GCAGGAAAGAACATGTGAGCAAAAGGCCAGCAAAAGGCCAGGAACCGTAAAAAGGCCGCGTTGCTGGCGT
TTTTCCATAGGCTCCGCCCCCCTGACGAGCATCACAAAAATCGACGCTCAAGTCAGAGGTGGCGAAACCC
GACAGGACTATAAAGATACCAGGCGTTTCCCCCTGGAAGCTCCCTCGTGCGCTCTCCTGTTCCGACCCTG
CCGCTTACCGGATACCTGTCCGCCTTTCTCCCTTCGGGAAGCGTGGCGCTTTCTCATAGCTCACGCTGTA
GGTATCTCAGTTCGGTGTAGGTCGTTCGCTCCAAGCTGGGCTGTGTGCACGAACCCCCCGTTCAGCCCGA
CCGCTGCGCCTTATCCGGTAACTATCGTCTTGAGTCCAACCCGGTAAGACACGACTTATCGCCACTGGCA
GCAGCCACTGGTAACAGGATTAGCAGAGCGAGGTATGTAGGCGGTGCTACAGAGTTCTTGAAGTGGTGGC
CTAACTACGGCTACACTAGAAGGACAGTATTTGGTATCTGCGCTCTGCTGAAGCCAGTTACCTTCGGAAA
AAGAGTTGGTAGCTCTTGATCCGGCAAACAAACCACCGCTGGTAGCGGTGGTTTTTTTGTTTGCAAGCAG
CAGATTACGCGCAGAAAAAAAGGATCTCAAGAAGATCCTTTGATCTTTTCTACGGGGTCTGACGCTCAGT
GGAACGAAAACTCACGTTAAGGGATTTTGGTCATGAGATTATCAAAAAGGATCTTCACCTAGATCCTTTT
AAATTAAAAATGAAGTTTTAAATCAATCTAAAGTATATATGAGTAAACTTGGTCTGACAGTTACCAATGC
TTAATCAGTGAGGCACCTATCTCAGCGATCTGTCTATTTCGTTCATCCATAGTTGCCTGACTCCCCGTCG
TGTAGATAACTACGATACGGGAGGGCTTACCATCTGGCCCCAGTGCTGCAATGATACCGCGAGACCCACG
CTCACCGGCTCCAGATTTATCAGCAATAAACCAGCCAGCCGGAAGGGCCGAGCGCAGAAGTGGTCCTGCA
ACTTTATCCGCCTCCATCCAGTCTATTAATTGTTGCCGGGAAGCTAGAGTAAGTAGTTCGCCAGTTAATA
GTTTGCGCAACGTTGTTGCCATTGCTACAGGCATCGTGGTGTCACGCTCGTCGTTTGGTATGGCTTCATT
CAGCTCCGGTTCCCAACGATCAAGGCGAGTTACATGATCCCCCATGTTGTGCAAAAAAGCGGTTAGCTCC
TTCGGTCCTCCGATCGTTGTCAGAAGTAAGTTGGCCGCAGTGTTATCACTCATGGTTATGGCAGCACTGC
ATAATTCTCTTACTGTCATGCCATCCGTAAGATGCTTTTCTGTGACTGGTGAGTACTCAACCAAGTCATT
CTGAGAATAGTGTATGCGGCGACCGAGTTGCTCTTGCCCGGCGTCAATACGGGATAATACCGCGCCACAT
AGCAGAACTTTAAAAGTGCTCATCATTGGAAAACGTTCTTCGGGGCGAAAACTCTCAAGGATCTTACCGC
TGTTGAGATCCAGTTCGATGTAACCCACTCGTGCACCCAACTGATCTTCAGCATCTTTTACTTTCACCAG
CGTTTCTGGGTGAGCAAAAACAGGAAGGCAAAATGCCGCAAAAAAGGGAATAAGGGCGACACGGAAATGT
TGAATACTCATACTCTTCCTTTTTCAATATTATTGAAGCATTTATCAGGGTTATTGTCTCATGAGCGGAT
ACATATTTGAATGTATTTAGAAAAATAAACAAATAGGGGTTCCGCGCACATTTCCCCGAAAAGTGCCACC
TGACGTCTAAGAAACCATTATTATCATGACATTAACCTATAAAAATAGGCGTATCACGAGGCCCTTTCGT
CTTCAC
